>Addgene plasmid #210829 | mTALEAD ATP6-2-1 | addgene full sequence | sequence record 444729 | Addgene NGS Result
GGCCCTCTAGAGGATCCCCGGCACCCTACTTAGATCAACACATAAAAGTTAGTAAGTGAAGAACCACAAC
AACAACACTAGATTCATCTTCAAGTGTATGTAGGTATAGTAACATGAACAAGAACAGACTCAAGTACAAG
ATCGCATACGAAAATGGAAATGGCAATGTCACTTCCACATAATCAAACACGAATCCTCATATCAACAAGG
CCTGAGATTCTAACTAGCTCATAACAACTTAGCCAATAGTTACTTGAGACTACCAAATGTATGTAGAACT
AAAGACTAAGGGACAGAGAGTTCGTCTAAACAGGTGAATCTAGTCGTTGTTATCTAATAAACAATTCAGC
CCCAAATGCAGAACACACATAGAGCTCTCTATTGATTCAAATTACGATCTGATACTGATAACGTCTAGAT
TTTTAGGGTTAAAGCAATCAATCACCTGACGATTCAAGGTGGTTGGATCATGACGATTCCAGAAAACATC
AAGCAAGCTCTCAAAGCTACACTCTTTGGGATCATACTGAACTCTAACAACCTCGTTATGTCCCGTAGTG
CCAGTACAGACATCCTCGTAACTCGGATTGTGCACGATGCCATGGCTATACCCAACCTCGGTCTTGGTCA
CACCAGGAACTCTCTGGTAAGCTAGCTCCACTCCCCAGAAACAACCGGCGCCAAATTGCGCGAATTGCTG
ACCTGAAGACGGAACATCATCGTCGGGTCCTTGGGCGATTGCGGCGGAAGATGGGTCAGCTTGGGCTTGA
GGACGAGACCCGAATCCGAGTCTGTTGAAAAGGTTGTTCATTGGGGATTTGTATACGGAGATTGGTCGTC
GAGAGGTTTGAGGGAAAGGACAAATGGGTTTGGCTCTGGAGAAAGAGAGTGCGGCTTTAGAGAGAGAATT
GAGAGGTTTAGAGAGAGATGCGGCGGCGATGAGCGGAGGAGAGACGACGAGGACCTGCATTATCAAAGCA
GTGACGTGGTGAAATTTGGAACTTTTAAGAGGCAGATAGATTTATTATTTGTATCCATTTTCTTCATTGT
TCTAGAATGTCGCGGAACAAATTTTAAAACTAAATCCTAAATTTTTCTAATTTTGTTGCCAATAGTGGAT
ATGTGGGCCGTATAGAAGGAATCTATTGAAGGCCCAAACCCATACTGACGAGCCCAAAGGTTCGTTTTGC
GTTTTATGTTTCGGTTCGATGCCAACGCCACATTCTGAGCTAGGCAAAAAACAAACGTGTCTTTGAATAG
ACTCCTCTCGTTAACACATGCAGCGGCTGCATGGTGACGCCATTAACACGTGGCCTACAATTGCATGATG
TCTCCATTGACACGTGACTTCTCGTCTCCTTTCTTAATATATCTAACAAACACTCCTACCTCTTCCAAAA
TATATACACATCTTTTTGATCAATCTCTCATTCAAAATCTCATTCTCTCTAGTAAACAAGAACAAAAAAA
TGGCGGATACAGCTAGAGGAACCCATCACGATATCATCGGCAGAGACCAGTACCCGATGATGGGCCGAGA
CCGAGACCAGTACCAGATGTCCGGACGAGGATCTGACTACTCCAAGTCTAGGCAGATTGCTAAAGCTGCA
ACTGCTGTCACAGCTGGTGGTTCCCTCCTTGTTCTCTCCAGCCTTACCCTTGTTGGAACTGTCATAGCTT
TGACTGTTGCAACACCTCTGCTCGTTATCTTCAGCCCAATCCTTGTCCCGGCTCTCATCACAGTTGCACT
CCTCATCACCGGTTTTCTTTCCTCTGGAGGGTTTGGCATTGCCGCTATAACCGTTTTCTCTTGGATTTAC
AAGTAAGCACACATTTATCATCTTACTTCATAATTTTGTGCAATATGTGCATGCATGTGTTGAGCCAGTA
GCTTTGGATCAATTTTTTTGGTCGAATAACAAATGTAACAATAAGAAATTGCAAATTCTAGGGAACATTT
GGTTAACTAAATACGAAATTTGACCTAGCTAGCTTGAATGTGTCTGTGTATATCATCTATATAGGTAAAA
TGCTTGGTATGATACCTATTGATTGTGAATAGGTACGCAACGGGAGAGCACCCACAGGGATCAGACAAGT
TGGACAGTGCAAGGATGAAGTTGGGAAGCAAAGCTCAGGATCTGAAAGACAGAGCTCAGTACTACGGACA
GCAACATACTGGTGGGGAACATGACCGTGACCGTACTCGTGGTGGCCAGCACACTACTCAAGGGTGGGCG
CGCCGACCCAGCTTTCTTGTACAAAGTGGTGATATCCCGCGGATGGTGAGCAAGGGCGAGGAGCTGTTCA
CCGGGGTGGTGCCCATCCTGGTCGAGCTGGACGGCGACGTAAACGGCCACAAGTTCAGCGTGTCCGGCGA
GGGCGAGGGCGATGCCACCTACGGCAAGCTGACCCTGAAGTTCATCTGCACCACCGGCAAGCTGCCCGTG
CCCTGGCCCACCCTCGTGACCACCCTGACCTACGGCGTGCAGTGCTTCAGCCGCTACCCCGACCACATGA
AGCAGCACGACTTCTTCAAGTCCGCCATGCCCGAAGGCTACGTCCAGGAGCGCACCATCTTCTTCAAGGA
CGACGGCAACTACAAGACCCGCGCCGAGGTGAAGTTCGAGGGCGACACCCTGGTGAACCGCATCGAGCTG
AAGGGCATCGACTTCAAGGAGGACGGCAACATCCTGGGGCACAAGCTGGAGTACAACTACAACAGCCACA
ACGTCTATATCATGGCCGACAAGCAGAAGAACGGCATCAAGGTGAACTTCAAGATCCGCCACAACATCGA
GGACGGCAGCGTGCAGCTCGCCGACCACTACCAGCAGAACACCCCCATCGGCGACGGCCCCGTGCTGCTG
CCCGACAACCACTACCTGAGCACCCAGTCCGCCCTGAGCAAAGACCCCAACGAGAAGCGCGATCACATGG
TCCTGCTGGAGTTCGTGACCGCCGCCGGGATCACTCTCGGCATGGACGAGCTGTACGAACCCGGCATGTT
ACGTCCTGTAGAAACCCCAACCCGTGAAATCAAAAAACTCGACGGCCTGTGGGCATTCAGTCTGGATCGC
GACCGCAAACCGAAGTCGGCGGCTTTTCTGCTGCAAAAACGCTGGACTGGCATGAACTTCGGTGAAAAAC
CGCAGCAGGGAGGCAAACAATGACCATGGCGGCCGGGAGGGCCATGCTAGAGTCCGCAAAAATCACCAGT
CTCTCTCTACAAATCTATCTCTCTCTATTTTTCTCCAGAATAATGTGTGAGTAGTTCCCAGATAAGGGAA
TTAGGGTTCTTATAGGGTTTCGCTCATGTGTTGAGCATATAAGAAACCCTTAGTATGTATTTGTATTTGT
AAAATACTTCTATCAATAAAATTTCTAATTCCTAAAACCAAAATCCAGTGACCTGCAGGCATGCGACCTC
GAATTATCGATCATGAGCGGAGAATTAAGGGAGTCACGTTATGACCCCCGCCGATGACGCGGGACAAGCC
GTTTTACGTTTGGAACTGACAGAACCGCAACGTTGAAGGAGCCACTGAGCCGCGGGTTTCTGGAGTTTAA
TGAGCTAAGCACATACGTCAGAAACCATTATTGCGCGTTCAAAAGTCGCCTAAGGTCACTATCAGCTAGC
AAATATTTCTTGTCAAAAATGCTCCACTGACGTTCCATAAATTCCCCTCGGTATCCAATTAGAGTCTCAT
ATTCACTCTCAACTCGATCGAGGCATGATTGAACAAGATGGATTGCACGCAGGTTCTCCGGCCGCTTGGG
TGGAGAGGCTATTCGGCTATGACTGGGCACAACAGACAATCGGCTGCTCTGATGCCGCCGTGTTCCGGCT
GTCAGCGCAGGGGCGCCCGGTTCTTTTTGTCAAGACCGACCTGTCCGGTGCCCTGAATGAACTCCAAGAC
GAGGCAGCGCGGCTATCGTGGCTGGCCACGACGGGCGTTCCTTGCGCAGCTGTGCTCGACGTTGTCACTG
AAGCGGGAAGGGACTGGCTGCTATTGGGCGAAGTGCCGGGGCAGGATCTCCTGTCATCTCACCTTGCTCC
TGCCGAGAAAGTATCCATCATGGCTGATGCAATGCGGCGGCTGCATACGCTTGATCCGGCTACCTGCCCA
TTCGACCACCAAGCGAAACATCGCATCGAGCGAGCACGTACTCGGATGGAAGCCGGTCTTGTCGATCAGG
ATGATCTGGACGAAGAGCATCAGGGGCTCGCGCCAGCCGAACTGTTCGCCAGGCTCAAGGCGCGGATGCC
CGACGGCGAGGATCTCGTCGTGACCCACGGCGATGCCTGCTTGCCGAATATCATGGTGGAAAATGGCCGC
TTTTCTGGATTCATCGACTGTGGCCGGCTGGGTGTGGCGGACCGCTATCAGGACATAGCGTTGGCTACCC
GTGATATTGCTGAAGAGCTTGGCGGCGAATGGGCTGACCGCTTCCTCGTGCTTTACGGTATCGCCGCTCC
CGATTCGCAGCGCATCGCCTTCTATCGCCTTCTTGACGAGTTCTTCTGAGCGGGACTCTGGGGTTCGGAC
TCTAGCTAGAGTCAAGCAGATCGTTCAAACATTTGGCAATAAAGTTTCTTAAGATTGAATCCTGTTGCCG
GTCTTGCGATGATTATCATATAATTTCTGTTGAATTACGTTAAGCATGTAATAATTAACATGTAATGCAT
GACGTTATTTATGAGATGGGTTTTTATGATTAGAGTCCCGCAATTATACATTTAATACGCGATAGAAAAC
AAAATATAGCGCGCAAACTAGGATAAATTATCGCGCGCGGTGTCATCTATGTTACTAGATCGACCGGCAT
GCAAGCTGATAATTCAATTCGGCGTTAATTCAGTACATTAAAAACGTCCGCAATGTGTTATTAAGTTGTC
TAAGCGTCAATTTGTTTACACCACAATATATCCTGCCACCAGCCAGCCAACAGCTCCCCGACCGGCAGCT
CGGCACAAAATCACCACTCGATACAGGCAGCCCATCAGTCCGGGACGGCGTCAGCGGGAGAGCCGTTGTA
AGGCGGCAGACTTTGCTCATGTTACCGATGCTATTCGGAAGAACGGCAACTAAGCTGCCGGGTTTGAAAC
ACGGATGATCTCGCGGAGGGTAGCATGTTGATTGTAACGATGACAGAGCGTTGCTGCCTGTGATCAATTC
GGGCACGAACCCAGTGGACATAAGCCTGTTCGGTTCGTAAGCTGTAATGCAAGTAGCGTATGCGCTCACG
CAACTGGTCCAGAACCTTGACCGAACGCAGCGGTGGTAACGGCGCAGTGGCGGTTTTCATGGCTTGTTAT
GACTGTTTTTTTGGGGTACAGTCTATGCCTCGGGCATCCAAGCAGCAAGCGCGTTACGCCGTGGGTCGAT
GTTTGATGTTATGGAGCAGCAACGATGTTACGCAGCAGGGCAGTCGCCCTAAAACAAAGTTAAACATCAT
GGGGGAAGCGGTGATCGCCGAAGTATCGACTCAACTATCAGAGGTAGTTGGCGTCATCGAGCGCCATCTC
GAACCGACGTTGCTGGCCGTACATTTGTACGGCTCCGCAGTGGATGGCGGCCTGAAGCCACACAGTGATA
TTGATTTGCTGGTTACGGTGACCGTAAGGCTTGATGAAACAACGCGGCGAGCTTTGATCAACGACCTTTT
GGAAACTTCGGCTTCCCCTGGAGAGAGCGAGATTCTCCGCGCTGTAGAAGTCACCATTGTTGTGCACGAC
GACATCATTCCGTGGCGTTATCCAGCTAAGCGCGAACTGCAATTTGGAGAATGGCAGCGCAATGACATTC
TTGCAGGTATCTTCGAGCCAGCCACGATCGACATTGATCTGGCTATCTTGCTGACAAAAGCAAGAGAACA
TAGCGTTGCCTTGGTAGGTCCAGCGGCGGAGGAACTCTTTGATCCGGTTCCTGAACAGGATCTATTTGAG
GCGCTAAATGAAACCTTAACGCTATGGAACTCGCCGCCCGACTGGGCTGGCGATGAGCGAAATGTAGTGC
TTACGTTGTCCCGCATTTGGTACAGCGCAGTAACCGGCAAAATCGCGCCGAAGGATGTCGCTGCCGACTG
GGCAATGGAGCGCCTGCCGGCCCAGTATCAGCCCGTCATACTTGAAGCTAGACAGGCTTATCTTGGACAA
GAAGAAGATCGCTTGGCCTCGCGCGCAGATCAGTTGGAAGAATTTGTCCACTACGTGAAAGGCGAGATCA
CCAAGGTAGTCGGCAAATAATGTCTAGCTAGAAATTCGTTCAAGCCGACGCCGCTTCGCGGCGCGGCTTA
ACTCAAGCGTTAGATGCACTAAGCACATAATTGCTCACAGCCAAACTATCAGGTCAAGTCTGCTTTTATT
ATTTTTAAGCGTGCATAATAAGCCCTACACAAATTGGGAGATATATCATGCATGACCAAAATCCCTTAAC
GTGAGTTTTCGTTCCACTGAGCGTCAGACCCCGTAGAAAAGATCAAAGGATCTTCTTGAGATCCTTTTTT
TCTGCGCGTAATCTGCTGCTTGCAAACAAAAAAACCACCGCTACCAGCGGTGGTTTGTTTGCCGGATCAA
GAGCTACCAACTCTTTTTCCGAAGGTAACTGGCTTCAGCAGAGCGCAGATACCAAATACTGTCCTTCTAG
TGTAGCCGTAGTTAGGCCACCACTTCAAGAACTCTGTAGCACCGCCTACATACCTCGCTCTGCTAATCCT
GTTACCAGTGGCTGCTGCCAGTGGCGATAAGTCGTGTCTTACCGGGTTGGACTCAAGACGATAGTTACCG
GATAAGGCGCAGCGGTCGGGCTGAACGGGGGGTTCGTGCACACAGCCCAGCTTGGAGCGAACGACCTACA
CCGAACTGAGATACCTACAGCGTGAGCTATGAGAAAGCGCCACGCTTCCCGAAGGGAGAAAGGCGGACAG
GTATCCGGTAAGCGGCAGGGTCGGAACAGGAGAGCGCACGAGGGAGCTTCCAGGGGGAAACGCCTGGTAT
CTTTATAGTCCTGTCGGGTTTCGCCACCTCTGACTTGAGCGTCGATTTTTGTGATGCTCGTCAGGGGGGC
GGAGCCTATGGAAAAACGCCAGCAACGCGGCCTTTTTACGGTTCCTGGCCTTTTGCTGGCCTTTTGCTCA
CATGTTCTTTCCTGCGTTATCCCCTGATTCTGTGGATAACCGTATTACCGCCTTTGAGTGAGCTGATACC
GCTCGCCGCAGCCGAACGACCGAGCGCAGCGAGTCAGTGAGCGAGGAAGCGGAAGAGCGCCTGATGCGGT
ATTTTCTCCTTACGCATCTGTGCGGTATTTCACACCGCATATGGTGCACTCTCAGTACAATCTGCTCTGA
TGCCGCATAGTTAAGCCAGTATACACTCCGCTATCGCTACGTGACTGGGTCATGGCTGCGCCCCGACACC
CGCCAACACCCGCTGACGCGCCCTGACGGGCTTGTCTGCTCCCGGCATCCGCTTACAGACAAGCTGTGAC
CGTCTCCGGGAGCTGCATGTGTCAGAGGTTTTCACCGTCATCACCGAAACGCGCGAGGCAGGGTGCCTTG
ATGTGGGCGCCGGCGGTCGAGTGGCGACGGCGCGGCTTGTCCGCGCCCTGGTAGATTGCCTGGCCGTAGG
CCAGCCATTTTTGAGCGGCCAGCGGCCGCGATAGGCCGACGCGAAGCGGCGGGGCGTAGGGAGCGCAGCG
ACCGAAGGGTAGGCGCTTTTTGCAGCTCTTCGGCTGTGCGCTGGCCAGACAGTTATGCACAGGCCAGGCG
GGTTTTAAGAGTTTTAATAAGTTTTAAAGAGTTTTAGGCGGAAAAATCGCCTTTTTTCTCTTTTATATCA
GTCACTTACATGTGTGACCGGTTCCCAATGTACGGCTTTGGGTTCCCAATGTACGGGTTCCGGTTCCCAA
TGTACGGCTTTGGGTTCCCAATGTACGTGCTATCCACAGGAAAGAGACCTTTTCGACCTTTTTCCCCTGC
TAGGGCAATTTGCCCTAGCATCTGCTCCGTACATTAGGAACCGGCGGATGCTTCGCCCTCGATCAGGTTG
CGGTAGCGCATGACTAGGATCGGGCCAGCCTGCCCCGCCTCCTCCTTCAAATCGTACTCCGGCAGGTCAT
TTGACCCGATCAGCTTGCGCACGGTGAAACAGAACTTCTTGAACTCTCCGGCGCTGCCACTGCGTTCGTA
GATCGTCTTGAACAACCATCTGGCTTCTGCCTTGCCTGCGGCGCGGCGTGCCAGGCGGTAGAGAAAACGG
CCGATGCCGGGATCGATCAAAAAGTAATCGGGGTGAACCGTCAGCACGTCCGGGTTCTTGCCTTCTGTGA
TCTCGCGGTACATCCAATCAGCTAGCTCGATCTCGATGTACTCCGGCCGCCCGGTTTCGCTCTTTACGAT
CTTGTAGCGGCTAATCAAGGCTTCACCCTCGGATACCGTCACCAGGCGGCCGTTCTTGGCCTTCTTCGTA
CGCTGCATGGCAACGTGCGTGGTGTTTAACCGAATGCAGGTTTCTACCAGGTCGTCTTTCTGCTTTCCGC
CATCGGCTCGCCGGCAGAACTTGAGTACGTCCGCAACGTGTGGACGGAACACGCGGCCGGGCTTGTCTCC
CTTCCCTTCCCGGTATCGGTTCATGGATTCGGTTAGATGGGAAACCGCCATCAGTACCAGGTCGTAATCC
CACACACTGGCCATGCCGGCCGGCCCTGCGGAAACCTCTACGTGCCCGTCTGGAAGCTCGTAGCGGATCA
CCTCGCCAGCTCGTCGGTCACGCTTCGACAGACGGAAAACGGCCACGTCCATGATGCTGCGACTATCGCG
GGTGCCCACGTCATAGAGCATCGGAACGAAAAAATCTGGTTGCTCGTCGCCCTTGGGCGGCTTCCTAATC
GACGGCGCACCGGCTGCCGGCGGTTGCCGGGATTCTTTGCGGATTCGATCAGCGGCCGCTTGCCACGATT
CACCGGGGCGTGCTTCTGCCTCGATGCGTTGCCGCTGGGCGGCCTGCGCGGCCTTCAACTTCTCCACCAG
GTCATCACCCAGCGCCGCGCCGATTTGTACCGGGCCGGATGGTTTGCGACCGCTCACGCCGATTCCTCGG
GCTTGGGGGTTCCAGTGCCATTGCAGGGCCGGCAGACAACCCAGCCGCTTACGCCTGGCCAACCGCCCGT
TCCTCCACACATGGGGCATTCCACGGCGTCGGTGCCTGGTTGTTCTTGATTTTCCATGCCGCCTCCTTTA
GCCGCTAAAATTCATCTACTCATTTATTCATTTGCTCATTTACTCTGGTAGCTGCGCGATGTATTCAGAT
AGCAGCTCGGTAATGGTCTTGCCTTGGCGTACCGCGTACATCTTCAGCTTGGTGTGATCCTCCGCCGGCA
ACTGAAAGTTGACCCGCTTCATGGCTGGCGTGTCTGCCAGGCTGGCCAACGTTGCAGCCTTGCTGCTGCG
TGCGCTCGGACGGCCGGCACTTAGCGTGTTTGTGCTTTTGCTCATTTTCTCTTTACCTCATTAACTCAAA
TGAGTTTTGATTTAATTTCAGCGGCCAGCGCCTGGACCTCGCGGGCAGCGTCGCCCTCGGGTTCTGATTC
AAGAACGGTTGTGCCGGCGGCGGCAGTGCCTGGGTAGCTCACGCGCTGCGTGATACGGGACTCAAGAATG
GGCAGCTCGTACCCGGCCAGCGCCTCGGCAACCTCACCGCCGATGCGCGTGCCTTTGATCGCCCGCGACA
CGACAAAGGCCGCTTGTAGCCTTCCATCCGTGACCTCAATGCGCTGCTTAACCAGCTCCACCAGGTCGGC
GGTGGCCCATATGTCGTAAGGGCTTGGCTGCACCGGAATCAGCACGAAGTCGGCTGCCTTGATCGCGGAC
ACAGCCAAGTCCGCCGCCTGGGGCGCTCCGTCGATCACTACGAAGTCGCGCCGGCCGATGGCCTTCACGT
CGCGGTCAATCGTCGGGCGGTCGATGCCGACAACGGTTAGCGGTTGATCTTCCCGCACGGCCGCCCAATC
GCGGGCACTGCCCTGGGGATCGGAATCGACTAACAGAACATCGGCCCCGGCGAGTTGCAGGGCGCGGGCT
AGATGGGTTGCGATGGTCGTCTTGCCTGACCCGCCTTTCTGGTTAAGTACAGCGATAACCTTCATGCGTT
CCCCTTGCGTATTTGTTTATTTACTCATCGCATCATATACGCAGCGACCGCATGACGCAAGCTGTTTTAC
TCAAATACACATCACCTTTTTAGACGGCGGCGCTCGGTTTCTTCAGCGGCCAAGCTGGCCGGCCAGGCCG
CCAGCTTGGCATCAGACAAACCGGCCAGGATTTCATGCAGCCGCACGGTTGAGACGTGCGCGGGCGGCTC
GAACACGTACCCGGCCGCGATCATCTCCGCCTCGATCTCTTCGGTAATGAAAAACGGTTCGTCCTGGCCG
TCCTGGTGCGGTTTCATGCTTGTTCCTCTTGGCGTTCATTCTCGGCGGCCGCCAGGGCGTCGGCCTCGGT
CAATGCGTCCTCACGGAAGGCACCGCGCCGCCTGGCCTCGGTGGGCGTCACTTCCTCGCTGCGCTCAAGT
GCGCGGTACAGGGTCGAGCGATGCACGCCAAGCAGTGCAGCCGCCTCTTTCACGGTGCGGCCTTCCTGGT
CGATCAGCTCGCGGGCGTGCGCGATCTGTGCCGGGGTGAGGGTAGGGCGGGGGCCAAACTTCACGCCTCG
GGCCTTGGCGGCCTCGCGCCCGCTCCGGGTGCGGTCGATGATTAGGGAACGCTCGAACTCGGCAATGCCG
GCGAACACGGTCAACACCATGCGGCCGGCCGGCGTGGTGGTGTCGGCCCACGGCTCTGCCAGGCTACGCA
GGCCCGCGCCGGCCTCCTGGATGCGCTCGGCAATGTCCAGTAGGTCGCGGGTGCTGCGGGCCAGGCGGTC
TAGCCTGGTCACTGTCACAACGTCGCCAGGGCGTAGGTGGTCAAGCATCCTGGCCAGCTCCGGGCGGTCG
CGCCTGGTGCCGGTGATCTTCTCGGAAAACAGCTTGGTGCAGCCGGCCGCGTGCAGTTCGGCCCGTTGGT
TGGTCAAGTCCTGGTCGTCGGTGCTGACGCGGGCATAGCCCAGCAGGCCAGCGGCGGCGCTCTTGTTCAT
GGCGTAATGTCTCCGGTTCTAGTCGCAAGTATTCTACTTTATGCGACTAAAACACGCGACAAGAAAACGC
CAGGAAAAGGGCAGGGCGGCAGCCTGTCGCGTAACTTAGGACTTGTGCGACATGTCGTTTTCAGAAGACG
GCTGCACTGAACGTCAGAAGCCGACTGCACTATAGCAGCGGAGGGGTTGGATCAAAGTACTTTAAAGTAC
TTTAAAGTACTTTAAAGTACTTTGATCCCGAGGGGAACCCTGTGGTTGGCATGCACATACAAATGGACGA
ACGGATAAACCTTTTCACGCCCTTTTAAATATCCGATTATTCTAATAAACGCTCTTTTCTCTTAGGTTTA
CCCGCCAATATATCCTGTCAAACACTGATAGTTTAAACTGAAGGCGGGAAACGACAATCTGATCCAAGCT
CAAGCTAAGCTCTCAACTTTTGATTCGCTATTTGCAGTGCACCTGTGGCGTTCATCACATCTTTTGTGAC
ACTGTTTGCACTGGTCATTGCTATTACAAAGGACCTTCCTGATGTTGAAGGAGATCGAAAGTAAGTAACT
GCACGCATAACCATTTTCTTTCCGCTCTTTGGCTCAATCCATTTGACAGTCAAAGACAATGTTTAACCAG
CTCCGTTTGATATATTGTCTTTATGTGTTTGTTCAAGCATGTTTAGTTAATCATGCCTTTGATTGATCTT
GAATAGGTTCCAAATATCAACCCTGGCAACAAAACTTGGAGTGAGAAACATTGCATTCCTCGGTTCTGGA
CTTCTGCTAGTAAATTATGTTTCAGCCATATCACTAGCTTTCTACATGCCTCAGGTGAATTCATCTATTT
CCGTCTTAACTATTTCGGTTAATTAAAGCACGAACACCATTACTGCATGTAGAAGCTTGATAAACTATCG
CCACCAATTTATTTTTGTTGCGATATTGTTACTTTCCTCAGTATGCAGCTTTGAAAAGACCAACCCTCTT
ATCCTTTAACAATGAACAGGTTTTTAGAGGTAGCTTGATGATTCCTGCACATGTGATCTTGGCTTCAGGC
TTAATTTTCCAGGTAAAGCATTATGAGATACTCTTATATCTCTTACATACTTTTGAGATAATGCACAAGA
ACTTCATAACTATATGCTTTAGTTTCTGCATTTGACACTGCCAAATTCATTAATCTCTAATATCTTTGTT
GTTGATCTTTGGTAGACATGGGTACTAGAAAAAGCAAACTACACCAAGGTAAAATACTTTTGTACAAACA
TAAACTCGTTATCACGGAACATCAATGGAGTGTATATCTAACGGAGTGTAGAAACATTTGATTATTGCAG
GAAGCTATCTCAGGATATTATCGGTTTATATGGAATCTCTTCTACGCAGAGTATCTGTTATTCCCCTTCC
TCTAGCTTTCAATTTCATGGTGAGGATATGCAGTTTTCTTTGTATATCATTCTTCTTCTTCTTTGTAGCT
TGGAGTCAAAATCGGTTCCTTCATGTACATACATCAAGGATATGTCCTTCTGAATTTTTATATCTTGCAA
TAAAAATGCTTGTACCAATTGAAACACCAGCTTTTTGAGTTCTATGATCACTGACTTGGTTCTAACCAAA
AAAAAAAAAATGTTTAATTTACATATCTAAAAGTAGGTTTAGGGAAACCTAAACAGTAAAATATTTGTAT
ATTATTCGAATTTCACTCATCATAAAAACTTAAATTGCACCATAAAATTTTGTTTTACTATTAATGATGT
AATTTGTGTAACTTAAGATAAAAATAATATTCCGTAAGTTAACCGGCTAAAACCACGTATAAACCAGGGA
ACCTGTTAAACCGGTTCTTTACTGGATAAAGAAATGAAAGCCCATGTAGACAGCTCCATTAGAGCCCAAA
CCCTAAATTTCTCATCTATATAAAAGGAGTGACATTAGGGTTTTTGTTCGTCCTCTTAAAGCTTCTCGTT
TTCTCTGCCGTCTCTCTCATTCGCGCGACGCAAACGATCTTCAGGTGATCTTCTTTCTCCAAATCCTCTC
TCATAACTCTGATTTCGTACTTGTGTATTTGAGCTCACGCTCTGTTTCTCTCACCACAGCCATGTTTAAA
CAAGCTTCTCGTCTCCTCTCCCGATCTGTCGCCGCCGCATCTTCCAAATCGGTGACGACTCGTGCCTTTT
CAACGGAACTTCCATCGACGCTCGATTCCGCTAGTGATATCACAAGTTTGTACAAAAAAGCAGGCTTTTA
CCCATACGATGTTCCAGATTACGCTGATATCGCCGATCTACGCACGCTCGGCTACAGCCAGCAGCAACAG
GAGAAGATCAAACCGAAGGTTCGTTCGACAGTGGCGCAGCACCACGAGGCACTGGTCGGCCACGGGTTTA
CACACGCGCACATCGTTGCGTTAAGCCAACACCCGGCAGCGTTAGGGACCGTCGCTGTCAAGTATCAGGA
CATGATCGCAGCGTTGCCAGAGGCGACACACGAAGCGATCGTTGGCGTCGGCAAACAGTGGTCCGGCGCA
CGCGCTCTGGAGGCCTTGCTCACGGTGGCGGGAGAGTTGAGAGGTCCACCGTTACAGTTGGACACAGGCC
AACTTCTCAAGATTGCAAAACGTGGCGGCGTGACCGCAGTGGAGGCAGTGCATGCATGGCGCAATGCACT
GACGGGTGCCCCGCTCAACCTGACCCCAGACCAGGTTGTGGCCATCGCCAGCAACATAGGTGGCAAGCAG
GCCCTCGAAACCGTCCAGAGACTGTTACCGGTTCTCTGCCAGGACCACGGCCTGACCCCAGAACAAGTTG
TCGCGATTGCAAGCAACAACGGAGGCAAACAAGCCTTAGAAACAGTCCAGAGATTGTTGCCGGTGCTGTG
CCAAGCCCACGGCCTGACCCCCGACCAGGTTGTCGCTATTGCTAGTAACGGCGGAGGCAAACAGGCGCTG
GAAACAGTTCAGCGCCTCTTGCCGGTCTTGTGTCAGGCCCACGGCCTGACCCCCGCCCAGGTTGTCGCTA
TTGCTAGTAACGGCGGAGGCAAACAGGCGCTGGAAACAGTTCAGCGCCTCTTGCCGGTCTTGTGTCAGGA
CCACGGCCTGACCCCAGACCAGGTTGTGGCCATCGCCAGCAACATAGGTGGCAAGCAGGCCCTCGAAACC
GTCCAGAGACTGTTACCGGTTCTCTGCCAGGACCACGGCCTGACCCCAGAACAAGTTGTCGCGATTGCAA
GCAACAACGGAGGCAAACAAGCCTTAGAAACAGTCCAGAGATTGTTGCCGGTGCTGTGCCAAGCCCACGG
CCTGACCCCAGACCAGGTTGTGGCCATCGCCAGCAACATAGGTGGCAAGCAGGCCCTCGAAACCGTCCAG
AGACTGTTACCGGTTCTCTGCCAGGCCCACGGCCTGACCCCAGCCCAGGTTGTGGCCATCGCCAGCAACA
TAGGTGGCAAGCAGGCCCTCGAAACCGTCCAGAGACTGTTACCGGTTCTCTGCCAGGACCACGGCCTGAC
CCCAGACCAGGTTGTGGCCATCGCCAGCAACATAGGTGGCAAGCAGGCCCTCGAAACCGTCCAGAGACTG
TTACCGGTTCTCTGCCAGGACCACGGCCTGACCCCAGAACAGGTTGTGGCCATCGCCAGCAACATAGGTG
GCAAGCAGGCCCTCGAAACCGTCCAGAGACTGTTACCGGTTCTCTGCCAGGCCCACGGCCTGACCCCAGA
CCAGGTTGTGGCCATCGCCAGCAACATAGGTGGCAAGCAGGCCCTCGAAACCGTCCAGAGACTGTTACCG
GTTCTCTGCCAGGCCCACGGCCTGACCCCGGCCCAGGTGGTTGCAATCGCGTCACACGATGGGGGAAAGC
AGGCCCTAGAAACCGTTCAGCGACTCCTGCCCGTCCTGTGCCAGGACCACGGCCTGACCCCAGACCAGGT
TGTGGCCATCGCCAGCAACATAGGTGGCAAGCAGGCCCTCGAAACCGTCCAGAGACTGTTACCGGTTCTC
TGCCAGGACCACGGCCTGACCCCAGAACAAGTTGTCGCGATTGCAAGCAACAACGGAGGCAAACAAGCCT
TAGAAACAGTCCAGAGATTGTTGCCGGTGCTGTGCCAAGCCCACGGCCTGACCCCAGACCAAGTTGTCGC
GATTGCAAGCAACAACGGAGGCAAACAAGCCTTAGAAACAGTCCAGAGATTGTTGCCTGTGCTGTGCCAA
GCCCACGGCCTGACCCCGGCCCAGGTGGTTGCAATCGCGTCACACGATGGGGGAAAGCAGGCCCTAGAAA
CCGTTCAGCGACTCCTGCCCGTCCTGTGCCAGGACCACGGCCTGACCCCAGACCAAGTTGTCGCGATTGC
AAGCAACAACGGAGGCAAACAAGCCTTAGAAACAGTCCAGAGATTGTTGCCGGTGCTGTGCCAAGACCAC
GGCCTGACCCCCGAACAGGTTGTCGCTATTGCTAGTAACGGCGGAGGCAAACAGGCGCTGGAAACAGTTC
AGCGCCTCTTGCCGGTCTTGTGTCAGGCCCACGGCCTGACCCCGGACCAGGTGGTTGCAATCGCGTCACA
CGATGGGGGAAAGCAGGCCCTAGAAACCGTTCAGCGACTCCTGCCCGTCCTGTGCCAGGCCCACGGCCTG
ACCCCTGAGCAGGTAGTGGCTATTGCATCCAACAACGGGGGCAGACCCGCACTGGAGTCAATTGTTGCCC
AGTTATCTCGCCCTGATCCGGCGTTGGCCGCGTTGACCAACGACCACCTCGTCGCCTTGGCCTGCCTCGG
CGGGCGTCCTGCGCTGGATGCAGTGAAAAAGGGATTGGGGGGGTCTGGATCGTATGCTTTAGGACCGTAT
CAGATCTCAAGTGAAGTCGAGTTTTCGCATGAGTACTGGATGAGACATGCGTTGACGTTAGCCAAACGTG
CAAGAGATGAGAGAGAAGTACCTGTTGGAGCTGTGTTGGTCCTCAACAATCGCGTAATTGGAGAAGGCTG
GAATAGAGCCATAGGTCTTCACGATCCAACAGCCCATGCAGAGATCATGGCTCTCAGACAAGGAGGTCTT
GTTATGCAGAATTACCGTCTGATAGATGCAACGTTGTATGTGACCTTTGAGCCTTGTGTTATGTGTGCAG
GCGCGATGATCCACTCTCGGATTGGACGTGTAGTATTTGGAGTGCGAAACAGCAAAAGGGGTGCTGCTGG
TTCTCTGATGAATGTCCTTAACTATCCGGGTATGAACCATAGGGTGGAAATCACAGAGGGCATTCTAGCT
GACGAATGTGCTGCTTTGCTTTGCGACTTCTACCGAATGCCTAGACAGGTGTTCAATGCACAGAAGAAAG
CGCAAAGCTCGATCAACCTCGTTGGATCAGGGTCTTATGCTCTTGGACCCTATCAGATTTCAGCGCCTCA
ATTACCGGCTTATAATGGGCAAACAGTTGGAACCTTCTACTATGTCAACGATGCTGGTGGTCTTGAGAGT
AAGGTGTTTTCATCAGGAGGTCCAACTCCATACCCAAACTACGCTAATGCAGGGCATGTTGCAGGACAAT
CTGCTTTGTTCATGAGGGATAATGGGATAAGTGAAGGGCTAGTCTTCCACAACAATCCGGAAGGAACTTG
CGGTTTTTGCGTGAACATGACTGAAACTCTCTTACCTGAGAATGCCAAGATGACTGTTGTTCCTCCAGAA
GGCGCTATTCCCGTTAAACGGGGAGCAACTGGTGAGACAAAGGTTTTTACCGGCAACTCCAATTCCCCAA
AATCTCCTACAAAGGGAGGTTGTTGATAACTCGAGCGATCCTCTAGAACCCAGCTTTCTTGTACAAAGTG
GTGATATCCCGCGGCCATGCTAGAGTCCGCAAAAATCACCAGTCTCTCTCTACAAATCTATCTCTCTCTA
TTTTTCTCCAGAATAATGTGTGAGTAGTTCCCAGATAAGGGAATTAGGGTTCTTATAGGGTTTCGCTCAT
GTGTTGAGCATATAAGAAACCCTTAGTATGTATTTGTATTTGTAAAATACTTCTATCAATAAAATTTCTA
ATTCCTAAAACCAAAATCCAGTGACCTGCAGGCATGCGACGTCG
Features (pLannotate 1.2.2; 34 found; start..end, strand, type, name):
    446..970     -  CDS            MSR4 (fragment): MSRA4_ARATH - Also known as PMSR, PMSR4. Experimental evidence at protein level: Swiss-Prot protein existence level 1. Catalyzes the reduction of methionine sulfoxide (MetSO) to methionine in proteins. Plays a protective role against oxidative stress by restoring activity to proteins that have been inactivated by methionine oxidation. Prevents the methionine sulfoxidation of the heat shock protein HSP21 and its subsequent inactivation. MSRA family specifically reduces the MetSO S-enantiomer. From Arabidopsis thaliana (Mouse-ear cress).
   1512..2228    +  CDS            OLEO2_BRANA: Experimental evidence at protein level: Swiss-Prot protein existence level 1. May have a structural role to stabilize the lipid body during desiccation of the seed by preventing coalescence of the oil. Probably interacts with both lipid and phospholipid moieties of lipid bodies. May also provide recognition signals for specific lipase anchorage in lipolysis during seedling growth. From Brassica napus (Rape).
   2246..2270    -  protein_bind   attB2: mutant version of attB; recombination site for the Gateway® BP reaction BP Clonase™
   2283..2996    +  CDS            EGFP: EGFP is a basic (constitutively fluorescent) green fluorescent protein published in 1996, derived from Aequorea victoria. It is reported to be a rapidly-maturing weak dimer with moderate acid sensitivity.
   3006..3082    +  CDS            GUS (fragment): β-glucuronidase; uidA (or gusA) from E. coli
   3077..3173    +  CDS            GUS (fragment): β-glucuronidase; uidA (or gusA) from E. coli
   3250..3409    +  polyA_signal   CaMV poly(A) signal (fragment): cauliflower mosaic virus polyadenylation signal
   3522..3701    +  promoter       NOS promoter: nopaline synthase promoter
   3735..4526    +  CDS            neo: KKA2_KLEPN - Also known as kan, nptII. Experimental evidence at protein level: Swiss-Prot protein existence level 1. Resistance to kanamycin, neomycin, paromomycin, ribostamycin, butirosin and gentamicin B. From Klebsiella pneumoniae.
   4569..4821    +  terminator     NOS terminator: nopaline synthase terminator and poly(A) signal
   4914..4938    -  misc_feature   LB T-DNA repeat: left border repeat from nopaline C58 T-DNA
   5197..5220    +  promoter       Pc promoter (fragment): intI1 (promoter lies within the coding sequence); class 1 integron promoter
   5396..5452    +  CDS            GmR (fragment): gentamycin acetyltransferase; aacC1; confers resistance to gentamycin
   5463..6250    +  CDS            SmR (fragment): aminoglycoside adenylyltransferase (Murphy, 1985); aadA; confers resistance to spectinomycin and streptomycin
   6496..7084    +  rep_origin     ori: high-copy-number ColE1/pMB1/pBR322/pUC origin of replication
   7270..7410    -  misc_feature   bom: basis of mobility region from pBR322
   7512..7551    -  CDS            rop (fragment): Rop protein, which maintains plasmids at low copy number; rop
   7754..7948    -  rep_origin     pVS1 oriV: origin of replication for the Pseudomonas plasmid pVS1 (Heeb et al., 2000)
   8014..9087    -  CDS            pVS1 RepA: replication protein from the Pseudomonas plasmid pVS1 (Heeb et al., 2000)
   9516..10145   -  CDS            pVS1 StaA: stability protein from the Pseudomonas plasmid pVS1 (Heeb et al., 2000)
  10705..11106   -  CDS            Y4CG_SINFN (fragment): Protein inferred from homology: Swiss-Prot protein existence level 3. From Sinorhizobium fredii (strain NBRC 101917 / NGR234).
  11476..11500   -  misc_feature   RB T-DNA repeat: right border repeat from nopaline C58 T-DNA
  11586..11957   +  CDS            HST (fragment): HSTC_ARATH - Also known as HPT2, VTE2-2. Experimental evidence at protein level: Swiss-Prot protein existence level 1. Involved in the synthesis of plastoquinone-9. Can use both homogentisic acid and 2,5-dihydroxyphenylacetic acid gamma-lactone as prenyl acceptors, and solanesyl diphosphate > farnesyl diphosphate > geranylgeranyl diphosphate >> phytyl diphosphate as prenyl donors. Do not catalyze the decardoxylation of homogentisate uncoupled from prenylation. From Arabidopsis thaliana (Mouse-ear cress).
  12109..12192   +  CDS            HST (fragment): HSTC_ARATH - Also known as HPT2, VTE2-2. Experimental evidence at protein level: Swiss-Prot protein existence level 1. Involved in the synthesis of plastoquinone-9. Can use both homogentisic acid and 2,5-dihydroxyphenylacetic acid gamma-lactone as prenyl acceptors, and solanesyl diphosphate > farnesyl diphosphate > geranylgeranyl diphosphate >> phytyl diphosphate as prenyl donors. Do not catalyze the decardoxylation of homogentisate uncoupled from prenylation. From Arabidopsis thaliana (Mouse-ear cress).
  12458..12532   +  CDS            HST (fragment): HSTC_ARATH - Also known as HPT2, VTE2-2. Experimental evidence at protein level: Swiss-Prot protein existence level 1. Involved in the synthesis of plastoquinone-9. Can use both homogentisic acid and 2,5-dihydroxyphenylacetic acid gamma-lactone as prenyl acceptors, and solanesyl diphosphate > farnesyl diphosphate > geranylgeranyl diphosphate >> phytyl diphosphate as prenyl donors. Do not catalyze the decardoxylation of homogentisate uncoupled from prenylation. From Arabidopsis thaliana (Mouse-ear cress).
  13222..13329   +  CDS            ATP4_ARATH (fragment): Experimental evidence at protein level: Swiss-Prot protein existence level 1. Mitochondrial membrane ATP synthase (F(1)F(0) ATP synthase or Complex V) produces ATP from ADP in the presence of a proton gradient across the membrane which is generated by electron transport complexes of the respiratory chain. F-type ATPases consist of two structural domains, F(1) - containing the extramembraneous catalytic core, and F(0) - containing the membrane proton channel, linked together by a central stalk and a peripheral stalk. During catalysis, ATP turnover in the catalytic domain of F(1) is coupled via
  13342..13366   +  protein_bind   attB1: mutant version of attB; recombination site for the Gateway® BP reaction BP Clonase™
  13369..13395   +  CDS            3xHA (fragment): three tandem HA epitope tags
  13405..13911   +  CDS            avrXa10 (fragment): AVX10_XANOO - Experimental evidence at protein level: Swiss-Prot protein existence level 1. Avirulence protein. Induces the hypersensitive response (HR)in rice plants carrying the resistance gene Xa10. Activity depends on the presence of the core repeat domains; replacement with repeat domains from other proteins (AvrBs3 of X.euvesicatoria (AC P14727) or AvrXa7 of this organism) does not elicit the HR. Probably acts as a transcription factor in its host plant (rice) to induce plant resistance or disease. From Xanthomonas oryzae pv. oryzae.
  15808..15927   +  CDS            avrBs3 (fragment): AVRB3_XANEU - Experimental evidence at protein level: Swiss-Prot protein existence level 1. Avirulence protein. Acts as a transcription factor in C.annuum plants. In susceptible plants lacking the Bs3 resistance gene induces expression of a number of genes, including genes homologous to a family of auxin-induced genes, alpha-expansin genes, pectate lyase, anthocyanidin glucoside rhamnosyl transferase and at least one transcription factor, UPA20. Their expression leads to plant hypertrophy in mesophyll cells, probably mainly mediated by UPA20 (PubMed:17962565). In resistant plants induces the h
  15970..16461   +  CDS            tadA: TADA_ECOLI - Also known as yfhC. Experimental evidence at protein level: Swiss-Prot protein existence level 1. Catalyzes the deamination of adenosine to inosine at the wobble position 34 of tRNA(Arg2). Essential for cell viability. From Escherichia coli (strain K12).
  16477..16893   +  CDS            dddA (fragment): DDDA_BURC1 - Experimental evidence at protein level: Swiss-Prot protein existence level 1. Toxic component of a toxin-immunity protein module, which functions as a cellular contact-dependent growth inhibition (CDI) system. CDI modules allow bacteria to communicate with and inhibit the growth of closely related neighboring bacteria in a contact-dependent fashion. Bacteria that have this module inhibit or kill bacteria without it, giving them a growth advantage. Probably specifically inhibited by cognate immunity protein DddI (Probable). The C-terminal 163 residue fragment has double-stranded DN
  16918..16942   -  protein_bind   attB2: mutant version of attB; recombination site for the Gateway® BP reaction BP Clonase™
  17013..17172   +  polyA_signal   CaMV poly(A) signal (fragment): cauliflower mosaic virus polyadenylation signal
