[The description below was written by a language model from this plasmid's Addgene catalogue record and pLannotate feature annotations shown in this document.]
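Description:
mTALEAD ATP6-2-1 is a plant-expression binary (Ti) vector built on the pK7WG2 backbone by multisite Gateway cloning. It delivers a monomeric TALE-linked adenine deaminase that introduces a targeted A-to-G change in the mitochondrial ATP6-2 gene; the associated work concerns organellar genomes of Arabidopsis. The roughly 17.2 kb plasmid carries a high-copy ColE1/pUC-type origin with a bom site for propagation in E. coli. The pVS1 oriV, RepA and StaA functions allow replication and stable maintenance in Agrobacterium. Bacterial selection is by spectinomycin through the aadA (SmR) gene. Between the nopaline-type right and left T-DNA borders, a NOS promoter–nptII–NOS terminator cassette provides kanamycin selection of transformed plants.

The editor cassette lies just inside the right border and is flanked by attB1 and attB2 sites. Upstream of attB1 is a short fragment matching an Arabidopsis mitochondrial ATP synthase subunit, which presumably serves as the mitochondrial targeting presequence. It is followed by an HA epitope fragment and TALE N- and C-terminal regions (matches to avrXa10 and avrBs3). These flank an unannotated stretch that most likely holds the DNA-binding repeat array. Next come an E. coli TadA-derived adenosine deaminase and a DddA fragment, and the cassette ends with a CaMV poly(A) signal. The promoter is not annotated or stated. The upstream Arabidopsis genomic sequence, which is only incidentally labelled with HST gene fragments, may contain it.

A second cassette encodes an oleosin-like protein followed by EGFP with a CaMV poly(A) signal, an arrangement consistent with a seed-fluorescence marker for identifying transgenic seeds. The adjacent MSR4 match and the short GUS fragments appear to be incidental or residual sequence.
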