Addgene plasmid #210829: mTALEAD ATP6-2-1
Purpose: mTALEAD expression vector
Depositing lab: Shin-ichi Arimura. Depositing organization: The University of Tokyo. Publication: Targeted A-to-G base editing in the organellar genomes of Arabidopsis with monomeric programmable deaminases. Zhou C, Okuno M, Nakazato I, Tsutsumi N, Arimura SI. Plant Physiol. 2023 Dec 21:kiad678. doi: 10.1093/plphys/kiad678. PubMed 38128544.
Backbone
  Vector backbone: pK7WG2
  Vector type: Plant Expression
Growth in bacteria
  Bacterial resistance: Spectinomycin, 50 μg/mL
  Growth temperature: 37°C
  Growth strain: DH5alpha
  Copy number: High Copy
Gene/Insert
  Gene/Insert name: For specific A-to-G base editing to introduce targeted A-to-G mutation in ATP6-2 in mitochondria
  Species: Synthetic
  Cloning method: Gateway Cloning
Terms and licenses: Academic/Nonprofit Terms; Industry Terms: Not Available to Industry
Depositor comments: Ti vector constructed by multisite Gateway
How to cite: mTALEAD ATP6-2-1 was a gift from Shin-ichi Arimura (Addgene plasmid # 210829 ; http://n2t.net/addgene:210829 ; RRID:Addgene_210829)
